>Addgene plasmid #245942 | huADF WT-mRFP | addgene full sequence | sequence record 490177 | Addgene NGS Result
ATATATGGAGTTCCGCGTTACATAACTTACGGTAAATGGCCCGCCTGGCTGACCGCCCAACGACCCCCGC
CCATTGACGTCAATAATGACGTATGTTCCCATAGTAACGCCAATAGGGACTTTCCATTGACGTCAATGGG
TGGAGTATTTACGGTAAACTGCCCACTTGGCAGTACATCAAGTGTATCATATGCCAAGTACGCCCCCTAT
TGACGTCAATGACGGTAAATGGCCCGCCTGGCATTATGCCCAGTACATGACCTTATGGGACTTTCCTACT
TGGCAGTACATCTACGTATTAGTCATCGCTATTACCATGGTGATGCGGTTTTGGCAGTACATCAATGGGC
GTGGATAGCGGTTTGACTCACGGGGATTTCCAAGTCTCCACCCCATTGACGTCAATGGGAGTTTGTTTTG
GCACCAAAATCAACGGGACTTTCCAAAATGTCGTAACAACTCCGCCCCATTGACGCAAATGGGCGGTAGG
CGTGTACGGTGGGAGGTCTATATAAGCAGAGCTGGTTTAGTGAACCGTCAGATCCGCTAGCGCTACCGGA
CTCAGATCTCGAGCTCAAGCTTCGAATTCACCACCATGGCCTCAGGAGTGCAAGTAGCTGATGAAGTATG
TCGCATTTTTTATGACATGAAAGTTCGTAAATGCTCCACACCAGAAGAAATCAAGAAAAGAAAGAAGGCT
GTCATTTTTTGTCTCAGTGCAGACAAAAAGTGCATCATTGTAGAAGAAGGCAAAGAGATCTTGGTTGGAG
ATGTTGGTGTAACCATAACTGATCCTTTCAAGCATTTTGTGGGAATGCTTCCTGAAAAAGATTGTCGCTA
TGCTTTGTATGATGCAAGCTTTGAAACAAAAGAATCCAGAAAAGAAGAGTTGATGTTTTTTTTGTGGGCA
CCAGAACTAGCACCTCTGAAAAGTAAAATGATCTATGCAAGCTCCAAGGATGCAATTAAAAAGAAATTTC
AAGGCATAAAACATGAATGTCAAGCAAATGGACCAGAAGATCTCAATCGGGCTTGTATTGCTGAAAAGTT
AGGTGGATCCTTAATTGTAGCCTTTGAAGGATGCCCTGTGTTATCCCGGGATCCGATGGCCTCCTCCGAG
GACGTCATCAAGGAGTTCATGCGCTTCAAGGTGCGCATGGAGGGCTCCGTGAACGGCCACGAGTTCGAGA
TCGAGGGCGAGGGCGAGGGCCGCCCCTACGAGGGCACCCAGACCGCCAAGCTGAAGGTGACCAAGGGCGG
CCCCCTGCCCTTCGCCTGGGACATCCTGTCCCCTCAGTTCCAGTACGGCTCCAAGGCCTACGTGAAGCAC
CCCGCCGACATCCCCGACTACTTGAAGCTGTCCTTCCCCGAGGGCTTCAAGTGGGAGCGCGTGATGAACT
TCGAGGACGGCGGCGTGGTGACCGTGACCCAGGACTCCTCCCTGCAGGACGGCGAGTTCATCTACAAGGT
GAAGCTGCGCGGCACCAACTTCCCCTCCGACGGCCCCGTAATGCAGAAGAAGACCATGGGCTGGGAGGCC
TCCACCGAGCGGATGTACCCCGAGGACGGCGCCCTGAAGGGCGAGATCAAGATGAGGCTGAAGCTGAAGG
ACGGCGGCCACTACGACGCCGAGGTCAAGACCACCTACATGGCCAAGAAGCCCGTGCAGCTGCCCGGCGC
CTACAAGACCGACATCAAGCTGGACATCACCTCCCACAACGAGGACTACACCATCGTGGAACAGTACGAG
CGCGCCGAGGGCCGCCACTCCACCGGCGCCTAAGAATTGGCCGCGACTCTAGATCATAATCAGCCATACC
ACATTTGTAGAGGTTTTACTTGCTTTAAAAAACCTCCCACACCTCCCCCTGAACCTGAAACATAAAATGA
ATGCAATTGTTGTTGTTAACTTGTTTATTGCAGCTTATAATGGTTACAAATAAAGCAATAGCATCACAAA
TTTCACAAATAAAGCATTTTTTTCACTGCATTCTAGTTGTGGTTTGTCCAAACTCATCAATGTATCTTAA
GGCGTAAATTGTAAGCGTTAATATTTTGTTAAAATTCGCGTTAAATTTTTGTTAAATCAGCTCATTTTTT
AACCAATAGGCCGAAATCGGCAAAATCCCTTATAAATCAAAAGAATAGACCGAGATAGGGT
[37 nt withheld, positions 2162-2198]
AAAGAACGTGGACTCCAACGTCAAAGG
[49 nt withheld, positions 2226-2274]
T
[91 nt withheld, positions 2276-2366]
G
[124 nt withheld, positions 2368-2491]
CAGGTGGCACTTTTCGGGGAAATGTGCGCGGAACCCCTATTTGTTTATTTTTCTAAATACATTCAAATAT
GTATCCGCTCATGAGACAATAACCCTGATAAATGCTTCAATAATATTGAAAAAGGAAGAGTCCTGAGGCG
GAAAGAACCAGCTGTGGAATGTGTGTCAGTTAGGGTGTGGAAAGTCCCCAGGCTCCCCAGCAGGCAGAAG
TATGCAAAGCATGCATCTCAATTAGTCAGCAACCAGGTGTGGAAAGTCCCCAGGCTCCCCAGCAGGCAGA
AGTATGCAAAGCATGCATCTCAATTAGTCAGCAACCATAGTCCCGCCCCTAACTCCGCCCATCCCGCCCC
TAACTCCGCCCAGTTCCGCCCATTCTCCGCCCCATGGCTGACTAATTTTTTTTATTTATGCAGAGGCCGA
GGCCGCCTCGGCCTCTGAGCTATTCCAGAAGTAGTGAGGAGGCTTTTTTGGAGGCCTAGGCTTTTGCAAA
GATCGATCAAGAGACAGGATGAGGATCGTTTCGCATGATTGAACAAGATGGATTGCACGCAGGTTCTCCG
GCCGCTTGGGTGGAGAGGCTATTCGGCTATGACTGGGCACAACAGACAATCGGCTGCTCTGATGCCGCCG
TGTTCCGGCTGTCAGCGCAGGGGCGCCCGGTTCTTTTTGTCAAGACCGACCTGTCCGGTGCCCTGAATGA
ACTGCAAGACGAGGCAGCGCGGCTATCGTGGCTGGCCACGACGGGCGTTCCTTGCGCAGCTGTGCTCGAC
GTTGTCACTGAAGCGGGAAGGGACTGGCTGCTATTGGGCGAAGTGCCGGGGCAGGATCTCCTGTCATCTC
ACCTTGCTCCTGCCGAGAAAGTATCCATCATGGCTGATGCAATGCGGCGGCTGCATACGCTTGATCCGGC
TACCTGCCCATTCGACCACCAAGCGAAACATCGCATCGAGCGAGCACGTACTCGGATGGAAGCCGGTCTT
GTCGATCAGGATGATCTGGACGAAGAGCATCAGGGGCTCGCGCCAGCCGAACTGTTCGCCAGGCTCAAGG
CGAGCATGCCCGACGGCGAGGATCTCGTCGTGACCCATGGCGATGCCTGCTTGCCGAATATCATGGTGGA
AAATGGCCGCTTTTCTGGATTCATCGACTGTGGCCGGCTGGGTGTGGCGGACCGCTATCAGGACATAGCG
TTGGCTACCCGTGATATTGCTGAAGAGCTTGGCGGCGAATGGGCTGACCGCTTCCTCGTGCTTTACGGTA
TCGCCGCTCCCGATTCGCAGCGCATCGCCTTCTATCGCCTTCTTGACGAGTTCTTCTGAGCGGGACTCTG
GGGTTCGAAATGACCGACCAAGCGACGCCCAACCTGCCATCACGAGATTTCGATTCCACCGCCGCCTTCT
ATGAAAGGTTGGGCTTCGGAATCGTTTTCCGGGACGCCGGCTGGATGATCCTCCAGCGCGGGGATCTCAT
GCTGGAGTTCTTCGCCCACCCTAGGGGGAGGCTAACTGAAACACGGAAGGAGACAATACCGGAAGGAACC
CGCGCTATGACGGCAATAAAAAGACAGAATAAAACGCACGGTGTTGGGTCGTTTGTTCATAAACGCGGGG
TTCGGTCCCAGGGCTGGCACTCTGTCGATACCCCACCGAGACCCCATTGGGGCCAATACGCCCGCGTTTC
TTCCTTTTCCCCACCCCACCCCCCAAGTTCGGGTGAAGGCCCAGGGCTCGCAGCCAACGTCGGGGCGGCA
GGCCCTGCCATAGCCTCAGGTTACTCATATATACTTTAGATTGATTTAAAACTTCATTTTTAATTTAAAA
GGATCTAGGTGAAGATCCTTTTTGATAATCTCATGACCAAAATCCCTTAACGTGAGTTTTCGTTCCACTG
AGCGTCAGACCCCGTAGAAAAGATCAAAGGATCTTCTTGAGATCCTTTTTTTCTGCGCGTAATCTGCTGC
TTGCAAACAAAAAAACCACCGCTACCAGCGGTGGTTTGTTTGCCGGATCAAGAGCTACCAACTCTTTTTC
CGAAGGTAACTGGCTTCAGCAGAGCGCAGATACCAAATACTGTTCTTCTAGTGTAGCCGTAGTTAGGCCA
CCACTTCAAGAACTCTGTAGCACCGCCTACATACCTCGCTCTGCTAATCCTGTTACCAGTGGCTGCTGCC
AGTGGCGATAAGTCGTGTCTTACCGGGTTGGACTCAAGACGATAGTTACCGGATAAGGCGCAGCGGTCGG
GCTGAACGGGGGGTTCGTGCACACAGCCCAGCTTGGAGCGAACGACCTACACCGAACTGAGATACCTACA
GCGTGAGCTATGAGAAAGCGCCACGCTTCCCGAAGGGAGAAAGGCGGACAGGTATCCGGTAAGCGGCAGG
GTCGGAACAGGAGAGCGCACGAGGGAGCTTCCAGGGGGAAACGCCTGGTATCTTTATAGTCCTGTCGGGT
TTCGCCACCTCTGACTTGAGCGTCGATTTTTGTGATGCTCGTCAGGGGGGCGGAGCCTATGGAAAAACGC
CAGCAACGCGGCCTTTTTACGGTTCCTGGCCTTTTGCTGGCCTTTTGCTCACATGTTCTTTCCTGCGTTA
TCCCCTGATTCTGTGGATAACCGTATTACCGCCATGCATTAGTTATTAATAGTAATCAATTACGGGGTCA
TTAGTTCATAGCCC
Features (pLannotate 1.2.2; 16 found; start..end, strand, type, name):
     16..319     +  enhancer       CMV enhancer: human cytomegalovirus immediate early enhancer
    320..523     +  promoter       CMV promoter: human cytomegalovirus (CMV) immediate early promoter
    546..589     +  misc_feature   MCS (fragment): multiple cloning site
    596..1090    +  CDS            DSTN: DEST_HUMAN - Also known as ACTDP, DSN. Experimental evidence at protein level: Swiss-Prot protein existence level 1. Actin-depolymerizing protein. Severs actin filaments (F- actin) and binds to actin monomers (G-actin). Acts in a pH-independent manner. From Homo sapiens (Human).
   1106..1783    +  CDS            mRFP1: monomeric derivative of DsRed (Campbell et al., 2002) mammalian codon-optimized
   1802..1885    +  CDS            large T antigen (fragment): large T antigen from SV40 (simian virus 40)
   1908..2029    +  polyA_signal   SV40 poly(A) signal: SV40 polyadenylation signal
   2063..2491    -  rep_origin     f1 ori (sequence partly withheld): f1 bacteriophage origin of replication; arrow indicates direction of (+) strand synthesis
   2518..2622    +  promoter       AmpR promoter: bla
   2624..2981    +  promoter       SV40 promoter: SV40 enhancer and early promoter
   3016..3810    +  CDS            NeoR/KanR: aminoglycoside phosphotransferase from Tn5; aph(3')-II (or nptII); confers resistance to neomycin, kanamycin, and G418 (Geneticin®)
   3831..3983    +  CDS            ble (fragment): BLE_KLEPN - Experimental evidence at protein level: Swiss-Prot protein existence level 1. Binding protein with a strong affinity to the bleomycin family of antibiotics. Binds to CL990; an antimitotic-antibiotic compound. From Klebsiella pneumoniae.
   4042..4089    +  polyA_signal   HSV TK poly(A) signal: herpes simplex virus thymidine kinase polyadenylation signal (Cole and Stacy, 1985)
   4180..4196    -  polyA_signal   bGH poly(A) signal (fragment): bovine growth hormone polyadenylation signal
   4418..5006    +  rep_origin     ori: high-copy-number ColE1/pMB1/pBR322/pUC origin of replication
   5121..5165    +  enhancer       CMV enhancer (fragment): human cytomegalovirus immediate early enhancer
