[The description below was written by a language model from this plasmid's Addgene catalogue record and pLannotate feature annotations shown in this document.]
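Description:
huADF WT-mRFP is a mammalian expression plasmid built on the pmRFP-N1 backbone, an N1-type vector in which a gene is cloned upstream of, and in frame with, a red fluorescent protein. The sequenced plasmid is 5,165 nt. It replicates in E. coli from a high-copy ColE1/pUC-type origin and also carries an f1 phage origin. A single NeoR/KanR (Tn5 aminoglycoside phosphotransferase) gene serves as the marker in both hosts. The bacterial AmpR (bla) promoter drives it for kanamycin selection in bacteria. The SV40 enhancer/early promoter drives it for G418 selection in mammalian cells, with an HSV TK polyadenylation signal downstream. The short ble, bGH poly(A) and large T antigen fragments in the feature table are probably backbone remnants or annotation matches rather than functional parts.

The payload is the wild-type human actin depolymerizing factor coding sequence (ADF, also called destrin; gene DSTN). It sits downstream of the human CMV immediate early enhancer and promoter and a residual portion of the multiple cloning site. A short linker joins its 3′ end to mRFP1, a monomeric DsRed derivative, so the protein is expressed as ADF with a C-terminal red fluorescent tag. An SV40 poly(A) signal terminates the transcript. The insert was cloned with restriction enzymes, but the record does not state which sites were used.

ADF binds actin monomers and severs actin filaments, so the fusion allows this actin-regulating protein to be expressed in transfected mammalian cells and followed by fluorescence. The depositor notes that human ADF is not targeted by cofilin shRNA. This suggests it can be expressed alongside cofilin knockdown, although the record does not describe specific experiments.
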