Addgene plasmid #245942: huADF WT-mRFP
Purpose: Expressing human ADF-mRFP-chimera
Depositing lab: James Bamburg. Depositing organization: Colorado State University, Fort Collins.
Backbone
  Vector backbone: pmRFP-N1
  Backbone manufacturer: Unknown
  Backbone size w/o insert (bp): 4700
  Vector type: Mammalian Expression
  Selectable markers: Neomycin (select with G418)
Growth in bacteria
  Bacterial resistance: Kanamycin, 50 μg/mL
  Growth temperature: 37°C
  Growth strain: DH5alpha
  Copy number: High Copy
Gene/Insert
  Gene/Insert name: actin depolymerizing factor (ADF) (alt name: destrin)
  Species: H. sapiens (human)
  Entrez Gene: DSTN (a.k.a. ACTDP, ADF, HEL32, bA462D18.2)
  Promoter: CMV
  Tag / fusion protein: mRFP (C terminal on insert)
  Cloning method: Restriction Enzyme; 5′ cloning site Unspecified (unknown if destroyed); 3′ cloning site Unspecified (unknown if destroyed)
  Sequencing primers: 5′ Unspecified
Terms and licenses: Academic/Nonprofit Terms; Industry Terms: Not Available to Industry
Depositor comments: Human ADF is not targeted by cofilin shRNA.
How to cite: huADF WT-mRFP was a gift from James Bamburg (Addgene plasmid # 245942 ; http://n2t.net/addgene:245942 ; RRID:Addgene_245942)
